LOCUS       Exported 9729 bp ds-DNA circular SYN 12-MAY-2021
DEFINITION  synthetic circular DNA
ACCESSION   .
VERSION     .
KEYWORDS    BBa_J72114-BBa_J72100
SOURCE      synthetic DNA construct
  ORGANISM  synthetic DNA construct
REFERENCE   1 (bases 1 to 9729)
  AUTHORS   Kittleson JT, DeLoache W, Cheng HY, Anderson JC
  TITLE     Scalable plasmid transfer using engineered P1-based phagemids.
  JOURNAL   ACS Synth Biol. 2012 Dec 21;1(12):583-9. doi: 10.1021/sb300054p.
            Epub 2012 Aug 30.
  PUBMED    23656280
REFERENCE   2 (bases 1 to 9729)
  AUTHORS   .
  TITLE     Direct Submission
  JOURNAL   Exported May 12, 2021 from SnapGene Server 1.1.58
            http://www.snapgene.com
FEATURES             Location/Qualifiers
     source          1..9729
                     /organism="synthetic DNA construct"
                     /mol_type="other DNA"
     CDS             77..3151
                     /codon_start=1
                     /gene="lacZ"
                     /product="beta-galactosidase"
                     /label=lacZ
                     /translation="MTMITDSLAVVLQRRDWENPGVTQLNRLAAHPPFASWRNSEEART
                     DRPSQQLRSLNGEWRFAWFPAPEAVPESWLECDLPEADTVVVPSNWQMHGYDAPIYTNV
                     TYPITVNPPFVPTENPTGCYSLTFNVDESWLQEGQTRIIFDGVNSAFHLWCNGRWVGYG
                     QDSRLPSEFDLSAFLRAGENRLAVMVLRWSDGSYLEDQDMWRMSGIFRDVSLLHKPTTQ
                     ISDFHVATRFNDDFSRAVLEAEVQMCGELRDYLRVTVSLWQGETQVASGTAPFGGEIID
                     ERGGYADRVTLRLNVENPKLWSAEIPNLYRAVVELHTADGTLIEAEACDVGFREVRIEN
                     GLLLLNGKPLLIRGVNRHEHHPLHGQVMDEQTMVQDILLMKQNNFNAVRCSHYPNHPLW
                     YTLCDRYGLYVVDEANIETHGMVPMNRLTDDPRWLPAMSERVTRMVQRDRNHPSVIIWS
                     LGNESGHGANHDALYRWIKSVDPSRPVQYEGGGADTTATDIICPMYARVDEDQPFPAVP
                     KWSIKKWLSLPGETRPLILCEYAHAMGNSLGGFAKYWQAFRQYPRLQGGFVWDWVDQSL
                     IKYDENGNPWSAYGGDFGDTPNDRQFCMNGLVFADRTPHPALTEAKHQQQFFQFRLSGQ
                     TIEVTSEYLFRHSDNELLHWMVALDGKPLASGEVPLDVAPQGKQLIELPELPQPESAGQ
                     LWLTVRVVQPNATAWSEAGHISAWQQWRLAENLSVTLPAASHAIPHLTTSEMDFCIELG
                     NKRWQFNRQSGFLSQMWIGDKKQLLTPLRDQFTRAPLDNDIGVSEATRIDPNAWVERWK
                     AAGHYQAEAALLQCTADTLADAVLITTAHAWQHQGKTLFISRKTYRIDGSGQMAITVDV
                     EVASDTPHPARIGLNCQLAQVAERVNWLGLGPQENYPDRLTAACFDRWDLPLSDMYTPY
                     VFPSENGLRCGTRELNYGPHQWRGDFQFNISRYSQQQLMETSHRHLLHAEEGTWLNIDG
                     FHMGIGGDDSWSPSVSAEFQLSAGRYHYQLVWCQK"
     primer_bind     complement(97..114)
                     /label=M13 Forward
                     /note="In lacZ gene. Also called M13-F20 or M13 (-21)
                     Forward"
     primer_bind     complement(97..113)
                     /label=M13 fwd
                     /note="common sequencing primer, one of multiple similar
                     variants"
     primer_bind     complement(106..128)
                     /label=M13/pUC Forward
                     /note="In lacZ gene"
     terminator      3167..3261
                     /label=lambda t0 terminator
                     /note="transcription terminator from phage lambda"
     CDS             complement(3282..3941)
                     /codon_start=1
                     /gene="cat"
                     /product="chloramphenicol acetyltransferase"
                     /label=CmR
                     /note="confers resistance to chloramphenicol"
                     /translation="MEKKITGYTTVDISQWHRKEHFEAFQSVAQCTYNQTVQLDITAFL
                     KTVKKNKHKFYPAFIHILARLMNAHPEFRMAMKDGELVIWDSVHPCYTVFHEQTETFSS
                     LWSEYHDDFRQFLHIYSQDVACYGENLAYFPKGFIENMFFVSANPWVSFTSFDLNVANM
                     DNFFAPVFTMGKYYTQGDKVLMPLAIQVHHAVCDGFHVGRMLNELQQYCDEWQGGA"
     primer_bind     3856..3875
                     /label=CAT-R
                     /note="Chloramphenicol resistance gene, reverse primer"
     primer_bind     complement(4202..4219)
                     /label=L4440
                     /note="L4440 vector, forward primer"
     rep_origin      complement(4336..4881)
                     /direction=LEFT
                     /label=p15A ori
                     /note="Plasmids containing the medium-copy-number p15A
                     origin of replication can be propagated in E. coli cells
                     that contain a second plasmid with the ColE1 origin. "
     primer_bind     complement(4416..4435)
                     /label=pBR322ori-F
                     /note="pBR322 origin, forward primer"
     protein_bind    4961..4985
                     /gene="mutant version of attB"
                     /label=attB2
                     /bound_moiety="BP Clonase(TM)"
                     /note="recombination site for the Gateway(R) BP reaction"
     terminator      8121..8148
                     /label=T7Te terminator
                     /note="phage T7 early transcription terminator"
     terminator      8164..8235
                     /label=rrnB T1 terminator
                     /note="transcription terminator T1 from the E. coli rrnB
                     gene"
     promoter        complement(8487..8771)
                     /gene="araBAD"
                     /label=araBAD promoter
                     /note="promoter of the L-arabinose operon of E. coli; the
                     araC regulatory gene is transcribed in the opposite
                     direction (Guzman et al., 1995)"
     primer_bind     complement(8545..8564)
                     /label=pBAD Forward
                     /note="For vectors with E. coli araBAD promoter, forward
                     primer"
     CDS             8798..9676
                     /codon_start=1
                     /gene="araC"
                     /product="L-arabinose regulatory protein"
                     /label=araC
                     /translation="MAEAQNDPLLPGYSFNAHLVAGLTPIEANGYLDFFIDRPLGMKGY
                     ILNLTIRGQGVVKNQGREFVCRPGDILLFPPGEIHHYGRHPEAREWYHQWVYFRPRAYW
                     HEWLNWPSIFANTGFFRPDEAHQPHFSDLFGQIINAGQGEGRYSELLAINLLEQLLLRR
                     MEAINESLHPPMDNRVREACQYISDHLADSNFDIASVAQHVCLSPSRLSHLFRQQLGIS
                     VLSWREDQRISQAKLLLSTTRMPIATVGRNVGFDDQLYFSRVFKKCTGASPSEFRAGCE
                     EKVNDVAVKLS"
ORIGIN
        1 gaattcatga gatctgttaa tgctagctca gtcctaggga ctctgctagc ggatctattt
       61 cactagggaa gccactatga ccatgattac ggattcactg gccgtcgttt tacaacgtcg
      121 tgactgggaa aaccctggcg ttacccaact taatcgcctt gcagcacatc cccctttcgc
      181 cagctggcgt aatagcgaag aggcccgcac cgatcgccct tcccaacagt tgcgcagcct
      241 gaatggcgaa tggcgctttg cctggtttcc ggcaccagaa gcggtgccgg aaagctggct
      301 ggagtgcgat cttcctgagg ccgatactgt cgtcgtcccc tcaaactggc agatgcacgg
      361 ttacgatgcg cccatctaca ccaacgtgac ctatcccatt acggtcaatc cgccgtttgt
      421 tcccacggag aatccgacgg gttgttactc gctcacattt aatgttgatg aaagctggct
      481 acaggaaggc cagacgcgaa ttatttttga tggcgttaac tcggcgtttc atctgtggtg
      541 caacgggcgc tgggtcggtt acggccagga cagtcgtttg ccgtctgaat ttgacctgag
      601 cgcattttta cgcgccggag aaaaccgcct cgcggtgatg gtgctgcgct ggagtgacgg
      661 cagttatctg gaagatcagg atatgtggcg gatgagcggc attttccgtg acgtctcgtt
      721 gctgcataaa ccgactacac aaatcagcga tttccatgtt gccactcgct ttaatgatga
      781 tttcagccgc gctgtactgg aggctgaagt tcagatgtgc ggcgagttgc gtgactacct
      841 acgggtaaca gtttctttat ggcagggtga aacgcaggtc gccagcggca ccgcgccttt
      901 cggcggtgaa attatcgatg agcgtggtgg ttatgccgat cgcgtcacac tacgtctgaa
      961 cgtcgaaaac ccgaaactgt ggagcgccga aatcccgaat ctctatcgtg cggtggttga
     1021 actgcacacc gccgacggca cgctgattga agcagaagcc tgcgatgtcg gtttccgcga
     1081 ggtgcggatt gaaaatggtc tgctgctgct gaacggcaag ccgttgctga ttcgaggcgt
     1141 taaccgtcac gagcatcatc ctctgcatgg tcaggtcatg gatgagcaga cgatggtgca
     1201 ggatatcctg ctgatgaagc agaacaactt taacgccgtg cgctgttcgc attatccgaa
     1261 ccatccgctg tggtacacgc tgtgcgaccg ctacggcctg tatgtggtgg atgaagccaa
     1321 tattgaaacc cacggcatgg tgccaatgaa tcgtctgacc gatgatccgc gctggctacc
     1381 ggcgatgagc gaacgcgtaa cgcgaatggt gcagcgcgat cgtaatcacc cgagtgtgat
     1441 catctggtcg ctggggaatg aatcaggcca cggcgctaat cacgacgcgc tgtatcgctg
     1501 gatcaaatct gtcgatcctt cccgcccggt gcagtatgaa ggcggcggag ccgacaccac
     1561 ggccaccgat attatttgcc cgatgtacgc gcgcgtggat gaagaccagc ccttcccggc
     1621 tgtgccgaaa tggtccatca aaaaatggct ttcgctacct ggagagacgc gcccgctgat
     1681 cctttgcgaa tacgcccacg cgatgggtaa cagtcttggc ggtttcgcta aatactggca
     1741 ggcgtttcgt cagtatcccc gtttacaggg cggcttcgtc tgggactggg tggatcagtc
     1801 gctgattaaa tatgatgaaa acggcaaccc gtggtcggct tacggcggtg attttggcga
     1861 tacgccgaac gatcgccagt tctgtatgaa cggtctggtc tttgccgacc gcacgccgca
     1921 tccagcgctg acggaagcaa aacaccagca gcagtttttc cagttccgtt tatccgggca
     1981 aaccatcgaa gtgaccagcg aatacctgtt ccgtcatagc gataacgagc tcctgcactg
     2041 gatggtggcg ctggatggta agccgctggc aagcggtgaa gtgcctctgg atgtcgctcc
     2101 acaaggtaaa cagttgattg aactgcctga actaccgcag ccggagagcg ccgggcaact
     2161 ctggctcaca gtacgcgtag tgcaaccgaa cgcgaccgca tggtcagaag ccgggcacat
     2221 cagcgcctgg cagcagtggc gtctggcgga aaacctcagt gtgacgctcc ccgccgcgtc
     2281 ccacgccatc ccgcatctga ccaccagcga aatggatttt tgcatcgagc tgggtaataa
     2341 gcgttggcaa tttaaccgcc agtcaggctt tctttcacag atgtggattg gcgataaaaa
     2401 acaactgctg acgccgctgc gcgatcagtt cacccgtgca ccgctggata acgacattgg
     2461 cgtaagtgaa gcgacccgca ttgaccctaa cgcctgggtc gaacgctgga aggcggcggg
     2521 ccattaccag gccgaagcag cgttgttgca gtgcacggca gatacacttg ctgatgcggt
     2581 gctgattacg accgctcacg cgtggcagca tcaggggaaa accttattta tcagccggaa
     2641 aacctaccgg attgatggta gtggtcaaat ggcgattacc gttgatgttg aagtggcgag
     2701 cgatacaccg catccggcgc ggattggcct gaactgccag ctggcgcagg tagcagagcg
     2761 ggtaaactgg ctcggattag ggccgcaaga aaactatccc gaccgcctta ctgccgcctg
     2821 ttttgaccgc tgggatctgc cattgtcaga catgtatacc ccgtacgtct tcccgagcga
     2881 aaacggtctg cgctgcggga cgcgcgaatt gaattatggc ccacaccagt ggcgcggcga
     2941 cttccagttc aacatcagcc gctacagtca acagcaactg atggaaacca gccatcgcca
     3001 tctgctgcac gcggaagaag gcacatggct gaatatcgac ggtttccata tggggattgg
     3061 tggcgacgac tcctggagcc cgtcagtatc ggcggaattt cagctgagcg ccggtcgcta
     3121 ccattaccag ttggtctggt gtcaaaaata aggatccgag gcttggattc tcaccaataa
     3181 aaaacgcccg gcggcaaccg agcgttctga acaaatccag atggagttct gaggtcatta
     3241 ctggatctat caacaggagt ccaagcgagc tcgatatcaa attacgcccc gccctgccac
     3301 tcatcgcagt actgttgtaa ttcattaagc attctgccga catggaagcc atcacaaacg
     3361 gcatgatgaa cctgaatcgc cagcggcatc agcaccttgt cgccttgcgt ataatatttg
     3421 cccatggtga aaacgggggc gaagaagttg tccatattgg ccacgtttaa atcaaaactg
     3481 gtgaaactca cccagggatt ggctgagacg aaaaacatat tctcaataaa ccctttaggg
     3541 aaataggcca ggttttcacc gtaacacgcc acatcttgcg aatatatgtg tagaaactgc
     3601 cggaaatcgt cgtggtattc actccagagc gatgaaaacg tttcagtttg ctcatggaaa
     3661 acggtgtaac aagggtgaac actatcccat atcaccagct caccgtcttt cattgccata
     3721 cgaaattccg gatgagcatt catcaggcgg gcaagaatgt gaataaaggc cggataaaac
     3781 ttgtgcttat ttttctttac ggtctttaaa aaggccgtaa tatccagctg aacggtctgg
     3841 ttataggtac attgagcaac tgactgaaat gcctcaaaat gttctttacg atgccattgg
     3901 gatatatcaa cggtggtata tccagtgatt tttttctcca ttttagcttc cttagctcct
     3961 gaaaatctcg ataactcaaa aaatacgccc ggtagtgatc ttatttcatt atggtgaaag
     4021 ttggaacctc ttacgtgccc gatcaaagat ccgcaccgcc ggacatcagc gctagcggag
     4081 tgtatactgg cttactatgt tggcactgat gagggtgtca gtgaagtgct tcatgtggca
     4141 ggagaaaaaa ggctgcaccg gtgcgtcagc agaatatgtg atacaggata tattccgctt
     4201 cctcgctcac tgactcgcta cgctcggtcg ttcgactgcg gcgagcggaa atggcttacg
     4261 aacggggcgg agatttcctg gaagatgcca ggaagatact taacagggaa gtgagagggc
     4321 cgcggcaaag ccgtttttcc ataggctccg cccccctgac aagcatcacg aaatctgacg
     4381 ctcaaatcag tggtggcgaa acccgacagg actataaaga taccaggcgt ttccccctgg
     4441 cggctccctc gtgcgctctc ctgttcctgc ctttcggttt accggtgtca ttccgctgtt
     4501 atggccgcgt ttgtctcatt ccacgcctga cactcagttc cgggtaggca gttcgctcca
     4561 agctggactg tatgcacgaa ccccccgttc agtccgaccg ctgcgcctta tccggtaact
     4621 atcgtcttga gtccaacccg gaaagacatg caaaagcacc actggcagca gccactggta
     4681 attgatttag aggagttagt cttgaagtca tgcgccggtt aaggctaaac tgaaaggaca
     4741 agttttggtg actgcgctcc tccaagccag ttacctcggt tcaaagagtt ggtagctcag
     4801 agaaccttcg aaaaaccgcc ctgcaaggcg gttttttcgt tttcagagca agagattacg
     4861 cgcagaccaa aacgatctca agaagatcat cttattaatc agataaaata tttctaaggc
     4921 ctcccctgat tctgtggata accgggatct gtaaggatca accactttgt acaagaaagc
     4981 tgggtcgaat tgagatccga acggtttatt acgtacatca ggtaaaactg accgataagc
     5041 cgctttcttt tgggtatagt gtcgtggaca gtcattcatc tttctgcccc tccaaaagta
     5101 aaaacccgcc gaagcgggtt tttacgtaaa acaggtgaaa ctgaccgata agccgctttc
     5161 ttttgggtat agtgtcgtgg acagtcattc atctttctgc ccctccaaaa gcaaaaaccc
     5221 gccgaagcgg gtttttacgt aaaccaggtg aaactgaccg ataagccgct ttcttttggg
     5281 tatagcgtcg tggacagtca ttcatctttc cgcccctcca aaagcaaaaa cccgccgaag
     5341 cgggttttta cgtaaatcag gtgaaactga ccgataagcc gggttctgtc gtggacagtc
     5401 attcatctag gccagcaatc gctcagatcc ttaatcatca tccccgtaca gtttgcgggt
     5461 aacttcttcg tcttcctcct cgtcttcgtc cagatcctgt tcaagccatg cttcgtttga
     5521 tatgccttcc gcatcgacat caccataacc acctgtatcg acgatatcgg caatttcttc
     5581 tctacgatgc tcaatccaca atgcggcatc agcgcggcgg ctggcggccc gttctcgcgc
     5641 gattttatcc agatcctcaa gtgatggagc gccagatgct gtttggtttt cctcatcatc
     5701 ggtattggtc ttaggagcac gcagatcggc tttgatttgc tccagcatca ggggcggcac
     5761 ttttcctcca tgcgcctcga tgaactcagc cgcttccagc actgaccagt tattttcacg
     5821 ctttcgttcg tatgccagct taacaatgcc agcttgcccc atagataaag cgtgcttttc
     5881 cgcctcccgg ctttcttttc gatagttatt ccggatgctg taaatggtgt tgatcaggct
     5941 gcttatctgc gcggaacagc tgtttagcat gctcgcgata cggtattcag gcggagtacc
     6001 ttcatcatcg tctttttgct gatcgcgcat ttcctgcacc aggcgaatac acgtatccct
     6061 ggcgttctcc agcataagga gatgagaaag agacttttcc agaagagtgg tttccagaac
     6121 atcggccccg gaccgacgca acatagcgcg cgcggccttc cgcgcttcaa cgttatctat
     6181 caggtaatcg ccaacttcga actcaaagcg ttcaccatca tcatccaggg tgtcgcgttc
     6241 caggcgatca cgtaaggtcc ggtgggcgcg ggtgatcacg tcatgatcat ctgaacgatc
     6301 atttatgcgc ttattttggc gcttcgcatt ctcgactgcg gcactgacaa cggcattaac
     6361 tctttgtttt tccgctattt cagccgcaat gtgatcacct gcatgttgat cattagagtg
     6421 atcaatgatc atgcttttta gtggcttcct gactggctta tttggcttgc ggctgtccgt
     6481 agtcctggtg tcttctttga aggcacggag ataacgacgt gcggtattag ggttaagatt
     6541 aaactcggcg gcatactgtg cgatggtgta accaccatct cgcgccaggc gagcaaaatt
     6601 cttcttgtga tcgtcccagg tcacttatgc ttcctttcga gatcccaaca atattcctac
     6661 tcaatgaaca aatgactact cgtagaatcg gttaacacac cagattcaga tccttaccct
     6721 ctgaatcctg ccggtatacc ccattgttcg ttatctttat ttttggctaa aaccgcatta
     6781 agagcttcgt ttaccgtcat gcaatgcggt aggttatcga agtttgatat cccgccaata
     6841 tcaggcgaac gcttgttttt caggtaagca tatttccgcg cagccgcctc tactttctgc
     6901 ttgaactcat gtttttgagt gcgttttttg gataaccgca gattgtcagc ctttgctttt
     6961 gccttagcga tccatgaagt caattttttg aggctggttg ttccggcacc gccggaaact
     7021 gatctttttg tttttttaac ttgtgacttc ttattcttta ttgccacgtc atcctgacag
     7081 ggggaggggg tatcattttg acatgggggt gtggataaaa aattaaataa agccaatgtc
     7141 ttagcgagaa cagctttaac cttggttgcc gctgacgaaa tctttaattt gctttctatc
     7201 agcgcatttt tggcttgttg tgcgaaggcc aaaaaggatg gtgtaaaccg gtacaggtta
     7261 gcgcgacgtt cacggtgatc gccgataaca atctctacag acagaatacc tttgtttaca
     7321 gcttcacgga atgcacgaac gacggttgat tggctataac cagtttctgc cgcgatcagg
     7381 cggtgaggct tgtgaatgaa gtattcactg gttgttgccg cgagatttgc acattgcgac
     7441 aggatatgcc cggcgctacg ggatagaccg gagtgtgtta caaagcaggc caattcatag
     7501 ccagaaaaag taaaatcgct ttaagatccc cgagttctct taaaccaagg tttaggattg
     7561 aaatgatgac gccggaaact tcttataaag cgtggaaaca gccacatcat agatgattgc
     7621 aacctgctta cgggggatgc ccttctccag caatcgccgc atttgctgcc atgtttcttc
     7681 ttggtattta ggccgacgcc cacctatacg accttctgcg cgagctgcat caagtccagc
     7741 gcgtgtacgt tcaacgataa gctcacgttc catttctgcc agcgccccca ttacgtgaaa
     7801 gaaaaagcgc cccattggtg tactggtgtc gatggagtca gtgagactcc ggaagttaat
     7861 gcctctgtca cgcagctctt ccaccagcac aactaagtga cgcatgctgc gcccaagacg
     7921 gtctaacttc catacgacca gggtatcacc tctggaaagt tacggagtac cttttttaac
     7981 ccagggcgct cagccttttt gccgctcgcc ttgtcctcaa aaattagctc acatcctgcg
     8041 ctttcaagag cgtttcgttg taaagcagtg ttttgttcat ttgttgatac gcgtacatag
     8101 cctattagag atcctataaa cgcagaaagg cccacccgaa ggtgagccag tgtgactcta
     8161 gtagagagcg ttcaccgaca aacaacagat aaaacgaaag gcccagtctt tcgactgagc
     8221 ctttcgtttt atttgatgcc tggagatcct tattgtgagt ctggctggtt agtggccatg
     8281 agatattcga ttgtgtcagt gagatcatcc aggtcgtctt gggtgatgcg gtactcctga
     8341 ttggatatct ttgagtagtg ttcagcaatg gcgcgggcag cgtcggtttc ggcggggtct
     8401 acagataaag cgttagagca atgtctaacg tcgtcgatgg ttggtggaat gaaagccata
     8461 attatgcctc actgtaagat ccgggtatgg agaaacagta gagagttgcg ataaaaagcg
     8521 tcaggtaaga tccgctaatc ttatggataa aaatgctatg gcatagcaaa gtgtgacgcc
     8581 gtgcaaataa tcaatgtgga cttttctgcc gtgattatag acacttttgt tacgcgtttt
     8641 tgtcatggct ttggtcccgc tttgttacag aatgctttta ataagcgggg ttaccggttt
     8701 ggttagcgag aagagccagt aaaagacgca gtgacggcaa tgtctgatgc aatatggaca
     8761 attggtttct tctctgaatg gcgggagtat gaaaagtatg gctgaagcgc aaaatgatcc
     8821 cctgctgccg ggatactcgt ttaatgccca tctggtggcg ggtttaacgc cgattgaggc
     8881 caacggttat ctcgattttt ttatcgaccg accgctggga atgaaaggtt atattctcaa
     8941 tctcaccatt cgcggtcagg gggtggtgaa aaatcaggga cgagaatttg tttgccgacc
     9001 gggtgatatt ttgctgttcc cgccaggaga gattcatcac tacggtcgtc atccggaggc
     9061 tcgcgaatgg tatcaccagt gggtttactt tcgtccgcgc gcctactggc atgaatggct
     9121 taactggccg tcaatatttg ccaatacggg gttctttcgc ccggatgaag cgcaccagcc
     9181 gcatttcagc gacctgtttg ggcaaatcat taacgccggg caaggggaag ggcgctattc
     9241 ggagctgctg gcgataaatc tgcttgagca attgttactg cggcgcatgg aagcgattaa
     9301 cgagtcgctc catccaccga tggataatcg ggtacgcgag gcttgtcagt acatcagcga
     9361 tcacctggca gacagcaatt ttgatatcgc cagcgtcgca cagcatgttt gcttgtcgcc
     9421 gtcgcgtctg tcacatcttt tccgccagca gttagggatt agcgtcttaa gctggcgcga
     9481 ggaccaacgt atcagccagg cgaagctgct tttgagcacc acccggatgc ctatcgccac
     9541 cgtcggtcgc aatgttggtt ttgacgatca actctatttc tcgcgggtat ttaaaaaatg
     9601 caccggggcc agcccgagcg agttccgtgc cggttgtgaa gaaaaagtga atgatgtagc
     9661 cgtcaagttg tcataattgg taacgaatca gacaattgac ggctcgatgg agtagcatag
     9721 agatctcat
//
