[The description below was written by a language model from this plasmid's Addgene catalogue record and the feature table of its GenBank file.]
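Description:
BBa_J72114-BBa_J72100 is a 9,729 bp circular bacterial phagemid assembled from two Registry of Standard Biological Parts components: the backbone BBa_J72114 and the lacZ insert BBa_J72100. It comes from work on scalable plasmid transfer using engineered P1-based phagemids. The plasmid replicates in E. coli from a p15A origin, which is compatible with ColE1-type plasmids, and is selected with chloramphenicol through a cat (CmR) gene. The catalogue lists the plasmid as high copy, whereas the feature annotation describes p15A as a medium-copy origin.

The payload is a full-length lacZ coding sequence for beta-galactosidase, followed by a lambda t0 terminator. The depositor notes a Y907C amino acid change that does not affect function. The feature table annotates no promoter immediately upstream of lacZ, so the record does not state how the reporter is driven. Elsewhere, the backbone carries araC and a divergently oriented araBAD promoter, the standard arabinose-inducible control module. This promoter reads into a region bounded on its far side by the T7Te and rrnB T1 terminators. A stretch of roughly 3 kb between the origin and these terminators has no annotated features apart from a short attB2-like match. The P1-derived phagemid functions presumably lie in this part of the backbone, but the record does not identify them or say what the arabinose promoter controls, and it refers readers to the Registry entries for the detailed composition. As far as the record supports, the plasmid serves as a reporter-bearing phagemid, with lacZ as a readily scored marker for following phage-mediated plasmid transfer between E. coli cells.
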