Addgene plasmid #40781: BBa_J72114-BBa_J72100
Depositing lab: Christopher Anderson. Depositing organization: University of California, Berkeley. Publication: Scalable plasmid transfer using engineered P1-based phagemids. Kittleson JT, DeLoache W, Cheng HY, Anderson JC. ACS Synth Biol. 2012 Dec 21;1(12):583-9. doi: 10.1021/sb300054p. Epub 2012 Aug 30. PubMed 23656280.
Backbone
  Vector backbone: p15a, CamR, phagemid
  Vector type: Bacterial Expression, Synthetic Biology ; Phagemid
Growth in bacteria
  Bacterial resistance: Chloramphenicol, 25 μg/mL
  Growth temperature: 37°C
  Growth strain: DH10B
  Copy number: High Copy
Gene/Insert
  Gene/Insert name: lacZ
  Insert size (bp): 3136
Terms and licenses: Academic/Nonprofit Terms; Industry Terms: Not Available to Industry
Depositor comments: For detailed composition information, look up the backbone (BBa_J72114) and insert (BBa_J72100) on the Registry of Standard Biological Parts (partsregistry.org) Y907C amino acid change, does not effect function.
How to cite: BBa_J72114-BBa_J72100 was a gift from Christopher Anderson (Addgene plasmid # 40781 ; http://n2t.net/addgene:40781 ; RRID:Addgene_40781)
