>Addgene plasmid #40781 | BBa_J72114-BBa_J72100 | addgene partial sequence | sequence record 54371 | CAT-F 5'-GTTTGTGATGGCTTCCATGTC-3'
GATATCGAGCTCGCTTGGACTCCTGTTGATAGATCCAGTAATGACCTCAGAACTCCATCTGGATTTGTTC
AGAACGCTCGGTTGCCGCCGGGCGTTTTTTATTGGTGAGAATCCAAGCCTCGGATCCTTATTTTTGACAC
CAGACCAACTGGTAATGGTAGCGACCGGCGCTCAGCTGAAATTCCGCCGATACTGACGGGCTCCAGGAGT
CGTCGCCACCAATCCCCATATGGAAACCGTCGATATTCAGCCATGTGCCTTCTTCCGCGTGCAGCAGATG
GCGATGGCTGGTTTCCATCAGTTGCTGTTGACTGTAGCGGCTGATGTTGAACTGGAAGTCGCCGCGCCAC
TGGTGTGGGCCATAATTCAATTCGCGCGTCCCGCAGCGCAGACCGTTTTCGCTCGGGAAGACGTACGGGG
TATACATGTCTGACAATGGCAGATCCCAGCGGTCAAAACAGGCGGCAGTAAGGCGGTCGGGACAGTTTTC
TTGCGGCCCTAATCCGAGCCAGTTTACCCGCTCTGCTACCTGCGCCAGCTGGCAGTTCAGGCCAATCCGC
GCCGGATGCGGTGTATCGCTCGCCACTTCAACATCAACGGTAATCGCCATTTGACCACTACCATCAATCC
GGTAGGTTTTCCGGCTGATAAATAAGGTTTTCCCCTGATGCTGCCACGCGTGAGCGGTCGTAATCAGCAC
CGCATCAGCAAGTGTATCTGCCGTGCACTGCAACAACGCTGCTTCGGCCTGGTAATGGCCCGCCGCCTTC
CAGCGTTCGACCCAGGCGTTAGGGTCAATGCGGGTCGCTTCACTTACGCCAATGTCGTTATCCAGCGGTG
CACGGGTGAACTGATCGCGCAGCGGCGTCAGCAGTTGTTTTTTATCGCATC
